Addgene plasmid #107669: BMR1_01g03280-bio-His
Purpose: Expresses enzymatically monobiotinylated full-length BMR1_01g03280 ectodomain with no N-linked glycans upon cotransfection with BirA in mammalian cells. Contains a C-terminal rat Cd4 d3+4 tag.
Depositing lab: Gavin Wright. Depositing organization: Wellcome Sanger Institute. Publication: A library of recombinant Babesia microti cell surface and secreted proteins for diagnostics discovery and reverse vaccinology. Elton CM, Rodriguez M, Ben Mamoun C, Lobo CA, Wright GJ. Int J Parasitol. 2019 Feb;49(2):115-125. doi: 10.1016/j.ijpara.2018.10.003. Epub 2018 Oct 24. PubMed 30367868.
Backbone
  Vector backbone: pTT3
  Backbone manufacturer: Yves Durocher
  Backbone size w/o insert (bp): 6670
  Modifications to backbone: Addition of CD4, biotinylation sequence, 6xhis tags
  Vector type: Mammalian Expression
Growth in bacteria
  Bacterial resistance: Ampicillin, 100 μg/mL
  Growth temperature: 37°C
  Growth strain: DH5alpha
  Copy number: High Copy
Gene/Insert
  Gene/Insert name: BMR1_01g03280
  Species: B. microti
  Insert size (bp): 1233
  Mutation: all potential N-linked glycosylation sites (N-X-S/T, where X is not proline) were systematically removed by substituting alanine for serine/threonine at these sites.
  Promoter: CMV
  Tag / fusion protein: ratCD4d3+4,biotinylation sequence, 6xHis (C terminal on backbone)
  Cloning method: Restriction Enzyme; 5′ cloning site NotI (not destroyed); 3′ cloning site AscI (not destroyed)
  Sequencing primers: 5′ CMV-F; 3′ EBVori-F (5'-CCACTCAGTGTTGGCAAATG-3')
Resource information
  A portion of this plasmid was derived from a plasmid made by: Made by gene synthesis. pTT3 was obtained from Yves Durocher, National Research Council of Canada
Terms and licenses: Academic/Nonprofit Terms; Industry Terms: Not Available to Industry
How to cite: BMR1_01g03280-bio-His was a gift from Gavin Wright (Addgene plasmid # 107669 ; http://n2t.net/addgene:107669 ; RRID:Addgene_107669)
