[The description below was written by a language model from this plasmid's Addgene catalogue record and pLannotate feature annotations shown in this document.]
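Description:
BMR1_01g03280-bio-His is a mammalian expression plasmid built on the pTT3 backbone for transient production of a secreted, taggable form of a Babesia microti cell surface or secreted protein. It is maintained in E. coli through a high-copy ColE1/pUC-type origin with ampicillin selection (AmpR, β-lactamase). It also carries an Epstein-Barr virus oriP fragment, which supports episomal retention in cells that supply EBNA1. Short lac, tet and bla fragments flagged near the origin appear to be backbone remnants with no stated role.

Expression is driven by the CMV enhancer and promoter. These are followed by adenovirus-derived leader and splice sequences and a chimeric intron fragment, which typically boost transcript processing; the reverse-strand "PTP" hit is most likely an annotation artefact of this adenoviral leader region. A mouse immunoglobulin heavy chain signal sequence fragment lies just upstream of the insert and would direct the product into the secretory pathway. The 1,233 bp synthetic insert, cloned between retained NotI and AscI sites, encodes the full-length BMR1_01g03280 ectodomain. All potential N-linked glycosylation sequons have been removed by substituting alanine for the serine or threonine.

The ectodomain is fused at its C-terminus to rat Cd4 domains 3 and 4, then a biotinylation sequence and a 6xHis tag. The two short tags are listed in the catalogue but not individually annotated in the feature table. A rabbit β-globin polyadenylation signal ends the transcript. Cotransfection with BirA yields enzymatically monobiotinylated protein, while the His tag allows purification. The plasmid belongs to a recombinant B. microti protein library intended for diagnostics discovery and reverse vaccinology.
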