Features (pLannotate 1.2.2; 18 found; start..end, strand, type, name):
      7..386     +  enhancer       CMV enhancer: human cytomegalovirus immediate early enhancer
    388..587     +  promoter       CMV promoter: human cytomegalovirus (CMV) immediate early promoter
    655..693     +  misc_feature   Ad SA (fragment): adenovirus major late transcript splice acceptor (Friedrich and Soriano, 1991)
    726..935     -  CDS            PTP (fragment): TERM_ADE02 - Experimental evidence at protein level: Swiss-Prot protein existence level 1. Protein covalently bound to the viral DNA that acts as a primer for viral genomic replication by DNA strand displacement. Assembles on the viral origin of replication in an initiation complex with viral polymerase, DBP, host NFIA and host POU2F1/OCT1. During initiation, the polymerase covalently couples the first dCTP with Ser- 580 of pTP. The terminal protein stimulates the template activity over 20 fold compared to protein-free templates. Neo-synthesized viral genomes are linked to two preterminal prot
    966..1055    +  intron         chimeric intron (fragment): chimera between introns from adenovirus and immunoglobulin heavy chain genes
   1074..1120    +  CDS            IgH signal sequence (fragment): signal sequence from the mouse immunoglobulin heavy chain variable region
   2361..2975    +  CDS            Cd4 (fragment): CD4_RAT - Experimental evidence at protein level: Swiss-Prot protein existence level 1. Integral membrane glycoprotein that plays an essential role in the immune response and serves multiple functions in responses against both external and internal offenses. In T-cells, functions primarily as a coreceptor for MHC class II molecule:peptide complex. The antigens presented by class II peptides are derived from extracellular proteins while class I peptides are derived from cytosolic proteins. Interacts simultaneously with the T-cell receptor (TCR) and the MHC class II presented by antigen presenti
   3135..3190    +  polyA_signal   β-globin poly(A) signal: rabbit β-globin polyadenylation signal (Gil and Proudfoot, 1987)
   3704..5385    -  rep_origin     oriP (fragment): Epstein-Barr virus oriP replication origin (Yates et al., 2000)
   5512..5616    +  promoter       AmpR promoter: bla
   5617..6477    +  CDS            AmpR: β-lactamase; bla; confers resistance to ampicillin, carbenicillin, and related antibiotics
   6648..7236    +  rep_origin     ori: high-copy-number ColE1/pMB1/pBR322/pUC origin of replication
   7419..7511    +  CDS            lacI (fragment): lac repressor; lacI; The lac repressor binds to the lac operator to inhibit transcription in E. coli. This inhibition can be relieved by adding lactose or isopropyl-β-D-thiogalactopyranoside (IPTG).
   7524..7545    +  protein_bind   CAP binding site: CAP binding activates transcription in the presence of cAMP. E. coli catabolite activator protein
   7560..7590    +  promoter       lac promoter: promoter for the E. coli lac operon
   7598..7614    +  protein_bind   lac operator: The lac repressor binds to the lac operator to inhibit transcription in E. coli. This inhibition can be relieved by adding lactose or isopropyl-β-D-thiogalactopyranoside (IPTG). lac repressor encoded by lacI
   7684..7700    +  promoter       tet promoter (fragment): E. coli promoter for tetracycline efflux protein gene
   7710..7735    -  CDS            bla(M) (fragment): β-lactamase lacking the signal sequence; bla(M); allows cytosolic expression of β-lactamase
>Addgene plasmid #107669 | BMR1_01g03280-bio-His | addgene full sequence | sequence record 211177 | Addgene NGS Result
CATGTTGACATTGATTATTGACTAGTTATTAATAGTAATCAATTACGGGGTCATTAGTTCATAGCCCATA
TATGGAGTTCCGCGTTACATAACTTACGGTAAATGGCCCGCCTGGCTGACCGCCCAACGACCCCCGCCCA
TTGACGTCAATAATGACGTATGTTCCCATAGTAACGCCAATAGGGACTTTCCATTGACGTCAATGGGTGG
AGTATTTACGGTAAACTGCCCACTTGGCAGTACATCAAGTGTATCATATGCCAAGTCCGCCCCCTATTGA
CGTCAATGACGGTAAATGGCCCGCCTGGCATTATGCCCAGTACATGACCTTACGGGACTTTCCTACTTGG
CAGTACATCTACGTATTAGTCATCGCTATTACCATGGTGATGCGGTTTTGGCAGTACACCAATGGGCGTG
GATAGCGGTTTGACTCACGGGGATTTCCAAGTCTCCACCCCATTGACGTCAATGGGAGTTTGTTTTGGCA
CCAAAATCAACGGGACTTTCCAAAATGTCGTAATAACCCCGCCCCGTTGACGCAAATGGGCGGTAGGCGT
GTACGGTGGGAGGTCTATATAAGCAGAGCTCGTTTAGTGAACCGTCAGATCCTCACTCTCTTCCGCATCG
CTGTCTGCGAGGGCCAGCTGTTGGGCTCGCGGTTGAGGACAAACTCTTCGCGGTCTTTCCAGTACTCTTG
GATCGGAAACCCGTCGGCCTCCGAACGGTACTCCGCCACCGAGGGACCTGAGCGAGTCCGCATCGACCGG
ATCGGAAAACCTCTCGAGAAAGGCGTCTAACCAGTCACAGTCGCAAGGTAGGCTGAGCACCGTGGCGGGC
GGCAGCGGGTGGCGGTCGGGGTTGTTTCTGGCGGAGGTGCTGCTGATGATGTAATTAAAGTAGGCGGTCT
TGAGACGGCGGATGGTCGAGGTGAGGTGTGGCAGGCTTGAGATCCAGCTGTTGGGGTGAGTACTCCCTCT
CAAAAGCGGGCATTACTTCTGCGCTAAGATTGTCAGTTTCCAAAAACGAGGAGGATTTGATATTCACCTG
GCCCGATCTGGCCATACACTTGAGTGACAATGACATCCACTTTGCCTTTCTCTCCACAGGTGTCCACTCC
CAGGTCCAAGTTTGCCACCATGGAGTTTCAGACCCAGGTACTCATGTCCCTGCTGCTCTGCATGTCTGGT
GCGGCCGCCGGCGACGTGTACGAGATCAGCAGCGGCAACCCCCCCGACATCGAGCCCACCAGCACCAGCC
TGGAAACAAACGTGGTCACCAACTACATCCCCGAGCCCAACGCCGACAGCGAGAGCGTGCACGTGGAAAT
CCAAGAGCACGACAACATCAACCCCCAGGACGCCTGCGACTCCGAGCCCCTGGAACAGATGGACAGCGAC
ACCCGGGTGCTGCCCGAGAGCCTGGATGAAGGCGTGCCCCACCAGTTCAGCCGGCTGGGCCACCACAGCG
ATATGGCCTCCGACATCAACGACGAGGAACCCAGCTTCAAGATCGGCGAGAACGACATCATCCAGCCCCC
CTGGGAGGACACCGCCCCCTACCACAGCATCGATGATGAGGAACTGGACAACCTGATGCGGCTGACCGCC
CAAGAGACAAGCGACGACCACGAGGAAGGCAACGGCAAGCTGAACACCAACAAGGCCGAGAAAACCGAGC
GGAAGTCCCACGACACCCAGACCCCTCAAGAGATCTACGAAGAACTGGATAATCTGCTCCGCCTCACAGC
CCAAGAAATCTATGAGGAAAGAAAAGAGGGCCACGGGAAGCCCAATACCAACAAAGCTGAAAAGGCCGAA
CGCAAGAGCCACGATACACAGACAACACAAGAGATTTGCGAGGAATGCGAAGAGGGGCACGATAAGATCA
ACAAAAACAAAGCCGGCAACGCCGGCATCAAGAGCTATGACACTCAGACTCCACAAGAAACCTCCGACGC
CCATGAAGAAGGCCACGACGAGATTAACACAAACAAGGCTGAGAAGGCAGAGCGGAAAAGCCATGACACC
CAAACTACTCAAGAAATTTGTGAAGAGTGTGAGGAAGGGCATGACAAAATCAACAAGAACAAGGCCGGGA
ATGCTGGGATCAAGTCCTATGATACACAAACCCCTCAGGAAACCAGCGACGCTCACGAAGAGGAACACGG
AAACCTGAACAAAAACAAGGCTGGCAAAGCAGGGATCAAATCTCACAATACCCAGACACCCCTGAAGAAG
AAGGACTTCTGCAAAGAGGGGTGCCACGGCTGCAACAACAAGCCTGAGGACAACGAGCGGGACCCCAGCA
GCCCTGACGATGATGGCGGCTGCGAGTGCGGCATGACCAACCACTTCGTGTTCGACTACAAGACCACCCT
GCTGCTGAAGTCCCTGAAAACAGAGACATCCACCGGCGCGCCGTCGACCTCCATCACGGCCTATAAGAGT
GAGGGGGAGTCAGCGGAGTTCTCCTTCCCACTCAACCTTGGAGAGGAAAGCCTGCAGGGAGAGTTGAGAT
GGAAGGCAGAGAAGGCTCCTTCTTCCCAGTCCTGGATCACCTTCTCCCTAAAGAACCAAAAGGTGTCTGT
GCAGAAGTCTACTAGCAACCCCAAGTTCCAGCTGTCCGAAACGCTCCCACTCACCCTTCAGATACCCCAG
GTCTCCCTTCAGTTTGCTGGTTCTGGCAACCTGACCCTGACTCTGGACAGAGGGATACTGTATCAGGAAG
TGAACCTGGTGGTGATGAAAGTGACTCAGCCCGACAGCAACACTTTGACCTGTGAGGTGATGGGACCCAC
CTCACCCAAGATGAGACTGATCTTGAAGCAGGAGAATCAGGAGGCCAGGGTCTCCAGGCAGGAGAAAGTG
ATTCAAGTGCAGGCCCCTGAAGCAGGGGTGTGGCAATGTCTACTGAGTGAAGGTGAAGAGGTCAAGATGG
ACTCCAAGATCCAGGTTTTATCCAAAGGGTTGAATTCCGGCAGCCTGCACCACATCCTGGACGCCCAGAA
GATGCTGTGGAACCACAGGGACAGGAACCTGCCTCCTCTGGCCCCTCTGGGCCCCCACCACCATCACCAC
CATTGAGTCTAGACACGTGATTAATTAAGGATCCCCCGACCTCGACCTCTGGCTAATAAAGGAAATTTAT
TTTCATTGCAATAGTGTGTTGGAATTTTTTGTGTCTCTCACTCGGAAGGACATATGGGAGGGCAAATCAT
TTGGTCGAGATCCCTCGGAGATCTCTAGCTAGAGGATCGATCCCCGCCCCGGACGAACTAAACCTGACTA
CGACATCTCTGCCCCTTCTTCGCGGGGCAGTGCATGTAATCCCTTCAGTTGGTTGGTACAACTTGCCAAC
TGGGCCCTGTTCCACATGTGACACGGGGGGGGACCAAACACAAAGGGGTTCTCTGACTGTAGTTGACATC
CTTATAAATGGATGTGCACATTTGCCAACACTGAGTGGCTTTCATCCTGGAGCAGACTTTGCAGTCTGTG
GACTGCAACACAACATTGCCTTTATGTGTAACTCTTGGCTGAAGCTCTTACACCAATGCTGGGGGACATG
TACCTCCCAGGGGCCCAGGAAGACTACGGGAGGCTACACCAACGTCAATCAGAGGGGCCTGTGTAGCTAC
CGATAAGCGGACCCTCAAGAGGGCATTAGCAATAGTGTTTATAAGGCCCCCTTGTTAACCCTAAACGGGT
AGCATATGCTTCCCGGGTAGTAGTATATACTATCCAGACTAACCCTAATTCAATAGCATATGTTACCCAA
CGGGAAGCATATGCTATCGAATTAGGGTTAGTAAAAGGGTCCTAAGGAACAGCGATATCTCCCACCCCAT
GAGCTGTCACGGTTTTATTTACATGGGGTCAGGATTCCACGAGGGTAGTGAACCATTTTAGTCACAAGGG
CAGTGGCTGAAGATCAAGGAGCGGGCAGTGAACTCTCCTGAATCTTCGCCTGCTTCTTCATTCTCCTTCG
TTTAGCTAATAGAATAACTGCTGAGTTGTGAACAGTAAGGTGTATGTGAGGTGCTCGAAAACAAGGTTTC
AGGTGACGCCCCCAGAATAAAATTTGGACGGGGGGTTCAGTGGTGGCATTGTGCTATGACACCAATATAA
CCCTCACAAACCCCTTGGGCAATAAATACTAGTGTAGGAATGAAACATTCTGAATATCTTTAACAATAGA
AATCCATGGGGTGGGGACAAGCCGTAAAGACTGGATGTCCATCTCACACGAATTTATGGCTATGGGCAAC
ACATAATCCTAGTGCAATATGATACTGGGGTTATTAAGATGTGTCCCAGGCAGGGACCAAGACAGGTGAA
CCATGTTGTTACACTCTATTTGTAACAAGGGGAAAGAGAGTGGACGCCGACAGCAGCGGACTCCACTGGT
TGTCTCTAACACCCCCGAAAATTAAACGGGGCTCCACGCCAATGGGGCCCATAAACAAAGACAAGTGGCC
ACTCTTTTTTTTGAAATTGTGGAGTGGGGGCACGCGTCAGCCCCCACACGCCGCCCTGCGGTTTTGGACT
GTAAAATAAGGGTGTAATAACTTGGCTGATTGTAACCCCGCTAACCACTGCGGTCAAACCACTTGCCCAC
AAAACCACTAATGGCACCCCGGGGAATACCTGCATAAGTAGGTGGGCGGGCCAAGATAGGGGCGCGATTG
CTGCGATCTGGAGGACAAATTACACACACTTGCGCCTGAGCGCCAAGCACAGGGTTGTTGGTCCTCATAT
TCACGAGGTCGCTGAGAGCACGGTGGGCTAATGTTGCCATGGGTAGCATATACTACCCAAATATCTGGAT
AGCATATGCTATCCTAATCTATATCTGGGTAGCATAGGCTATCCTAATCTATATCTGGGTAGCATATGCT
ATCCTAATCTATATCTGGGTAGTATATGCTATCCTAATTTATATCTGGGTAGCATAGGCTATCCTAATCT
ATATCTGGGTAGCATATGCTATCCTAATCTATATCTGGGTAGTATATGCTATCCTAATCTGTATCCGGGT
AGCATATGCTATCCTAATAGAGATTAGGGTAGTATATGCTATCCTAATTTATATCTGGGTAGCATATACT
ACCCAAATATCTGGATAGCATATGCTATCCTAATCTATATCTGGGTAGCATATGCTATCCTAATCTATAT
CTGGGTAGCATAGGCTATCCTAATCTATATCTGGGTAGCATATGCTATCCTAATCTATATCTGGGTAGTA
TATGCTATCCTAATTTATATCTGGGTAGCATAGGCTATCCTAATCTATATCTGGGTAGCATATGCTATCC
TAATCTATATCTGGGTAGTATATGCTATCCTAATCTGTATCCGGGTAGCATATGCTATCCTCATGATAAG
CTGTCAAACATGAGAATTTTCTTGAAGACGAAAGGGCCTCGTGATACGCCTATTTTTATAGGTTAATGTC
ATGATAATAATGGTTTCTTAGACGTCAGGTGGCACTTTTCGGGGAAATGTGCGCGGAACCCCTATTTGTT
TATTTTTCTAAATACATTCAAATATGTATCCGCTCATGAGACAATAACCCTGATAAATGCTTCAATAATA
TTGAAAAAGGAAGAGTATGAGTATTCAACATTTCCGTGTCGCCCTTATTCCCTTTTTTGCGGCATTTTGC
CTTCCTGTTTTTGCTCACCCAGAAACGCTGGTGAAAGTAAAAGATGCTGAAGATCAGTTGGGTGCACGAG
TGGGTTACATCGAACTGGATCTCAACAGCGGTAAGATCCTTGAGAGTTTTCGCCCCGAAGAACGTTTTCC
AATGATGAGCACTTTTAAAGTTCTGCTATGTGGCGCGGTATTATCCCGTGTTGACGCCGGGCAAGAGCAA
CTCGGTCGCCGCATACACTATTCTCAGAATGACTTGGTTGAGTACTCACCAGTCACAGAAAAGCATCTTA
CGGATGGCATGACAGTAAGAGAATTATGCAGTGCTGCCATAACCATGAGTGATAACACTGCGGCCAACTT
ACTTCTGACAACGATCGGAGGACCGAAGGAGCTAACCGCTTTTTTGCACAACATGGGGGATCATGTAACT
CGCCTTGATCGTTGGGAACCGGAGCTGAATGAAGCCATACCAAACGACGAGCGTGACACCACGATGCCTG
CAGCAATGGCAACAACGTTGCGCAAACTATTAACTGGCGAACTACTTACTCTAGCTTCCCGGCAACAATT
AATAGACTGGATGGAGGCGGATAAAGTTGCAGGACCACTTCTGCGCTCGGCCCTTCCGGCTGGCTGGTTT
ATTGCTGATAAATCTGGAGCCGGTGAGCGTGGGTCTCGCGGTATCATTGCAGCACTGGGGCCAGATGGTA
AGCCCTCCCGTATCGTAGTTATCTACACGACGGGGAGTCAGGCAACTATGGATGAACGAAATAGACAGAT
CGCTGAGATAGGTGCCTCACTGATTAAGCATTGGTAACTGTCAGACCAAGTTTACTCATATATACTTTAG
ATTGATTTAAAACTTCATTTTTAATTTAAAAGGATCTAGGTGAAGATCCTTTTTGATAATCTCATGACCA
AAATCCCTTAACGTGAGTTTTCGTTCCACTGAGCGTCAGACCCCGTAGAAAAGATCAAAGGATCTTCTTG
AGATCCTTTTTTTCTGCGCGTAATCTGCTGCTTGCAAACAAAAAAACCACCGCTACCAGCGGTGGTTTGT
TTGCCGGATCAAGAGCTACCAACTCTTTTTCCGAAGGTAACTGGCTTCAGCAGAGCGCAGATACCAAATA
CTGTTCTTCTAGTGTAGCCGTAGTTAGGCCACCACTTCAAGAACTCTGTAGCACCGCCTACATACCTCGC
TCTGCTAATCCTGTTACCAGTGGCTGCTGCCAGTGGCGATAAGTCGTGTCTTACCGGGTTGGACTCAAGA
CGATAGTTACCGGATAAGGCGCAGCGGTCGGGCTGAACGGGGGGTTCGTGCACACAGCCCAGCTTGGAGC
GAACGACCTACACCGAACTGAGATACCTACAGCGTGAGCTATGAGAAAGCGCCACGCTTCCCGAAGGGAG
AAAGGCGGACAGGTATCCGGTAAGCGGCAGGGTCGGAACAGGAGAGCGCACGAGGGAGCTTCCAGGGGGA
AACGCCTGGTATCTTTATAGTCCTGTCGGGTTTCGCCACCTCTGACTTGAGCGTCGATTTTTGTGATGCT
CGTCAGGGGGGCGGAGCCTATGGAAAAACGCCAGCAACGCGGCCTTTTTACGGTTCCTGGCCTTTTGCTG
GCCTTTTGCTCACATGTTCTTTCCTGCGTTATCCCCTGATTCTGTGGATAACCGTATTACCGCCTTTGAG
TGAGCTGATACCGCTCGCCGCAGCCGAACGACCGAGCGCAGCGAGTCAGTGAGCGAGGAAGCGGAAGAGC
GCCCAATACGCAAACCGCCTCTCCCCGCGCGTTGGCCGATTCATTAATGCAGCTGGCACGACAGGTTTCC
CGACTGGAAAGCGGGCAGTGAGCGCAACGCAATTAATGTGAGTTAGCTCACTCATTAGGCACCCCAGGCT
TTACACTTTATGCTTCCGGCTCGTATGTTGTGTGGAATTGTGAGCGGATAACAATTTCACACAGGAAACA
GCTATGACCATGATTACGCCAAGCTCTAGCTAGAGGTCGACCAATTCTCATGTTTGACAGCTTATCATCG
CAGATCCGGGCAACGTTGTTGCCATTGCTGCAGGCGCAGAACTGGTAGGTATGGAAGATCTATACATTGA
ATCAATATTGGCAATTAGCCATATTAGTCATTGGTTATATAGCATAAATCAATATTGGCTATTGGCCATT
GCATACGTTGTATCTATATCATAATATGTACATTTATATTGGCTCATGTCCAATATGACCGC
